Addgene plasmid #24038: RPL25NLS-GFP (101)
Depositing lab: Michael Rout. Depositing organization: Rockefeller University.
Backbone
  Vector backbone: pYX242
  Backbone size w/o insert (bp): 5000
  Vector type: Yeast Expression
  Selectable markers: LEU2
Growth in bacteria
  Bacterial resistance: Ampicillin, 100 μg/mL
  Growth temperature: 37°C
  Growth strain: DH5alpha
  Copy number: Unknown
Gene/Insert
  Gene/Insert name: RPL25
  Species: S. cerevisiae (budding yeast)
  Insert size (bp): 135
  Mutation: Only bp 1-135 (aa 1-45) of RPL25
  Entrez Gene: RPL25 (a.k.a. YOL127W)
  Tag / fusion protein: EGFP (C terminal on insert)
  Cloning method: Restriction Enzyme; 5′ cloning site EcoRI (unknown if destroyed); 3′ cloning site SalI (unknown if destroyed)
  Sequencing primers: 5′ EGFP-N
Terms and licenses: Academic/Nonprofit Terms; Industry Terms: Not Available to Industry
Depositor comments: NLS of RPL25 (bp 1-135) fused upstream of eGFP in EcoRI/SalI of pYX242
How to cite: RPL25NLS-GFP (101) was a gift from Michael Rout (Addgene plasmid # 24038 ; http://n2t.net/addgene:24038 ; RRID:Addgene_24038)
