[The description below was written by a language model from this plasmid's Addgene catalogue record.]
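Description:
RPL25NLS-GFP (101) is a yeast expression plasmid built on the pYX242 backbone (about 5 kb without insert). It is a shuttle vector: it is propagated in E. coli under ampicillin selection and maintained in Saccharomyces cerevisiae through the LEU2 auxotrophic marker, which allows selection in leucine-deficient medium in leu2 strains. The record does not state the promoter driving expression, the yeast or bacterial origins of replication, or the copy number, and no feature table is available to confirm these elements.

The payload is a short 135 bp fragment of the budding yeast ribosomal protein gene RPL25 (YOL127W), covering only base pairs 1–135 and encoding amino acids 1–45. According to the depositor comments, this N-terminal segment is the nuclear localization signal of Rpl25. It is fused upstream of EGFP, so the fluorescent protein sits at the C terminus of the NLS fragment, and the fusion was placed between the EcoRI and SalI sites of pYX242; whether those sites survived cloning is not recorded. The expressed product is therefore not a functional ribosomal protein but a compact NLS-GFP reporter cargo.

A construct of this design is typically used as a live-cell reporter of nuclear import in yeast. The Rpl25 NLS directs the otherwise freely distributed GFP into the nucleus, so the ratio of nuclear to cytoplasmic fluorescence indicates whether the import pathway that recognises this signal is working, for example in transport receptor or nuclear pore complex mutants. The record itself does not specify a particular application.
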