>Addgene plasmid #24038 | RPL25NLS-GFP (101) | addgene partial sequence | sequence record 29833 | 24038 with GFP-R
TTTGACATTTTTGGAGCTCTAGCCAACTTCAAGGTCTTTGGTAGTCTGAAGGTAGCAGAAGTTCTGACCT
TCAAAGCCTTCTTACCATTAGTACCCTTAACGACAGCTTTCTTAGCGGCAGTAGCCTTAGCAGATGGAGC
CATGGTGAATTCCTGTATGTGTTTTTTGTAGTTATAGATTTAAGCAAGAAAAGAATACAAACAAAAAATT
GAAAAAGATTGATTTAGAATTAAAAAGAAAAATATTTACGTAAGAAGGGAAAATAGTAAATGTTGCAAGT
TCACTAAACTCCTAAATTATGCTGCCCTTTATATTCCCTGTTACAGCAGCCGAGCCAAAGGTATATAGGC
TCCTTTGCATTAGCATGCGTAACAAACCACCTGTCAGTTTCAACCGAGGTGGTATCCGAGAGAATTGTGT
GATTGCTTTAATTAATTTCGGAGAATCTCACATGCCACTGAAGATTAAAAACTGGATGCCAGAAAAGGGG
TGTCCAGGTGTAACATCAATAGAGGAAGCTGAAAAGTCTTAGAACGGGTAATCTTCCACCAACCTGATGG
GTTCCTAGATATAATCTCG
